>Addgene plasmid #82905 | pDONR223_ERBB2_p.D845A | addgene full sequence | sequence record 162238 | Addgene NGS Result
GGCAGTTCCCTACTCTCGCGTTAACGCTAGCATGGATGTTTTCCCAGTCACGACGTTGTAAAACGACGGC
CAGTCTTAAGCTCGGGCCCCAAATAATGATTTTATTTTGACTGATAGTGACCTGTTCGTTGCAACAAATT
GATGAGCAATGCTTTTTTATAATGCCAACTTTGTACAAAAAAGTTGGCATGGAGCTGGCGGCCTTGTGCC
GCTGGGGGCTCCTCCTCGCCCTCTTGCCCCCCGGAGCCGCGAGCACCCAAGTGTGCACCGGCACAGACAT
GAAGCTGCGGCTCCCTGCCAGTCCCGAGACCCACCTGGACATGCTCCGCCACCTCTACCAGGGCTGCCAG
GTGGTGCAGGGAAACCTGGAACTCACCTACCTGCCCACCAATGCCAGCCTGTCCTTCCTGCAGGATATCC
AGGAGGTGCAGGGCTACGTGCTCATCGCTCACAACCAAGTGAGGCAGGTCCCACTGCAGAGGCTGCGGAT
TGTGCGAGGCACCCAGCTCTTTGAGGACAACTATGCCCTGGCCGTGCTAGACAATGGAGACCCGCTGAAC
AATACCACCCCTGTCACAGGGGCCTCCCCAGGAGGCCTGCGGGAGCTGCAGCTTCGAAGCCTCACAGAGA
TCTTGAAAGGAGGGGTCTTGATCCAGCGGAACCCCCAGCTCTGCTACCAGGACACGATTTTGTGGAAGGA
CATCTTCCACAAGAACAACCAGCTGGCTCTCACACTGATAGACACCAACCGCTCTCGGGCCTGCCACCCC
TGTTCTCCGATGTGTAAGGGCTCCCGCTGCTGGGGAGAGAGTTCTGAGGATTGTCAGAGCCTGACGCGCA
CTGTCTGTGCCGGTGGCTGTGCCCGCTGCAAGGGGCCACTGCCCACTGACTGCTGCCATGAGCAGTGTGC
TGCCGGCTGCACGGGCCCCAAGCACTCTGACTGCCTGGCCTGCCTCCACTTCAACCACAGTGGCATCTGT
GAGCTGCACTGCCCAGCCCTGGTCACCTACAACACAGACACGTTTGAGTCCATGCCCAATCCCGAGGGCC
GGTATACATTCGGCGCCAGCTGTGTGACTGCCTGTCCCTACAACTACCTTTCTACGGACGTGGGATCCTG
CACCCTCGTCTGCCCCCTGCACAACCAAGAGGTGACAGCAGAGGATGGAACACAGCGGTGTGAGAAGTGC
AGCAAGCCCTGTGCCCGAGTGTGCTATGGTCTGGGCATGGAGCACTTGCGAGAGGTGAGGGCAGTTACCA
GTGCCAATATCCAGGAGTTTGCTGGCTGCAAGAAGATCTTTGGGAGCCTGGCATTTCTGCCGGAGAGCTT
TGATGGGGACCCAGCCTCCAACACTGCCCCGCTCCAGCCAGAGCAGCTCCAAGTGTTTGAGACTCTGGAA
GAGATCACAGGTTACCTATACATCTCAGCATGGCCGGACAGCCTGCCTGACCTCAGCGTCTTCCAGAACC
TGCAAGTAATCCGGGGACGAATTCTGCACAATGGCGCCTACTCGCTGACCCTGCAAGGGCTGGGCATCAG
CTGGCTGGGGCTGCGCTCACTGAGGGAACTGGGCAGTGGACTGGCCCTCATCCACCATAACACCCACCTC
TGCTTCGTGCACACGGTGCCCTGGGACCAGCTCTTTCGGAACCCGCACCAAGCTCTGCTCCACACTGCCA
ACCGGCCAGAGGACGAGTGTGTGGGCGAGGGCCTGGCCTGCCACCAGCTGTGCGCCCGAGGGCACTGCTG
GGGTCCAGGGCCCACCCAGTGTGTCAACTGCAGCCAGTTCCTTCGGGGCCAGGAGTGCGTGGAGGAATGC
CGAGTACTGCAGGGGCTCCCCAGGGAGTATGTGAATGCCAGGCACTGTTTGCCGTGCCACCCTGAGTGTC
AGCCCCAGAATGGCTCAGTGACCTGTTTTGGACCGGAGGCTGACCAGTGTGTGGCCTGTGCCCACTATAA
GGACCCTCCCTTCTGCGTGGCCCGCTGCCCCAGCGGTGTGAAACCTGACCTCTCCTACATGCCCATCTGG
AAGTTTCCAGATGAGGAGGGCGCATGCCAGCCTTGCCCCATCAACTGCACCCACTCCTGTGTGGACCTGG
ATGACAAGGGCTGCCCCGCCGAGCAGAGAGCCAGCCCTCTGACGTCCATCATCTCTGCGGTGGTTGGCAT
TCTGCTGGTCGTGGTCTTGGGGGTGGTCTTTGGGATCCTCATCAAGCGACGGCAGCAGAAGATCCGGAAG
TACACGATGCGGAGACTGCTGCAGGAAACGGAGCTGGTGGAGCCGCTGACACCTAGCGGAGCGATGCCCA
ACCAGGCGCAGATGCGGATCCTGAAAGAGACGGAGCTGAGGAAGGTGAAGGTGCTTGGATCTGGCGCTTT
TGGCACAGTCTACAAGGGCATCTGGATCCCTGATGGGGAGAATGTGAAAATTCCAGTGGCCATCAAAGTG
TTGAGGGAAAACACATCCCCCAAAGCCAACAAAGAAATCTTAGACGAAGCATACGTGATGGCTGGTGTGG
GCTCCCCATATGTCTCCCGCCTTCTGGGCATCTGCCTGACATCCACGGTGCAGCTGGTGACACAGCTTAT
GCCCTATGGCTGCCTCTTAGACCATGTCCGGGAAAACCGCGGACGCCTGGGCTCCCAGGACCTGCTGAAC
TGGTGTATGCAGATTGCCAAGGGGATGAGCTACCTGGAGGATGTGCGGCTCGTACACAGGGCATTGGCCG
CTCGGAACGTGCTGGTCAAGAGTCCCAACCATGTCAAAATTACAGACTTCGGGCTGGCTCGGCTGCTGGA
CATTGACGAGACAGAGTACCATGCAGATGGGGGCAAGGTGCCCATCAAGTGGATGGCGCTGGAGTCCATT
CTCCGCCGGCGGTTCACCCACCAGAGTGATGTGTGGAGTTATGGTGTGACTGTGTGGGAGCTGATGACTT
TTGGGGCCAAACCTTACGATGGGATCCCAGCCCGGGAGATCCCTGACCTGCTGGAAAAGGGGGAGCGGCT
GCCCCAGCCCCCCATCTGCACCATTGATGTCTACATGATCATGGTCAAATGTTGGATGATTGACTCTGAA
TGTCGGCCAAGATTCCGGGAGTTGGTGTCTGAATTCTCCCGCATGGCCAGGGACCCCCAGCGCTTTGTGG
TCATCCAGAATGAGGACTTGGGCCCAGCCAGTCCCTTGGACAGCACCTTCTACCGCTCACTGCTGGAGGA
CGATGACATGGGGGACCTGGTGGATGCTGAGGAGTATCTGGTACCCCAGCAGGGCTTCTTCTGTCCAGAC
CCTGCCCCGGGCGCTGGGGGCATGGTCCACCACAGGCACCGCAGCTCATCTACCAGGAGTGGCGGTGGGG
ACCTGACACTAGGGCTGGAGCCCTCTGAAGAGGAGGCCCCCAGGTCTCCACTGGCACCCTCCGAAGGGGC
TGGCTCCGATGTATTTGATGGTGACCTGGGAATGGGGGCAGCCAAGGGGCTGCAAAGCCTCCCCACACAT
GACCCCAGCCCTCTACAGCGGTACAGTGAGGACCCCACAGTACCCCTGCCCTCTGAGACTGATGGCTACG
TTGCCCCCCTGACCTGCAGCCCCCAGCCTGAATATGTGAACCAGCCAGATGTTCGGCCCCAGCCCCCTTC
GCCCCGAGAGGGCCCTCTGCCTGCTGCCCGACCTGCTGGTGCCACTCTGGAAAGGCCCAAGACTCTCTCC
CCAGGGAAGAATGGGGTCGTCAAAGACGTTTTTGCCTTTGGGGGTGCCGTGGAGAACCCCGAGTACTTGA
CACCCCAGGGAGGAGCTGCCCCTCAGCCCCACCCTCCTCCTGCCTTCAGCCCAGCCTTCGACAACCTCTA
TTACTGGGACCAGGACCCACCAGAGCGGGGGGCTCCACCCAGCACCTTCAAAGGGACACCTACGGCAGAG
AACCCAGAGTACCTGGGTCTGGACGTGCCAGTGTGACCAACTTTCTTGTACAAAGTTGGCATTATAAGAA
AGCATTGCTTATCAATTTGTTGCAACGAACAGGTCACTATCAGTCAAAATAAAATCATTATTTGCCATCC
AGCTGATATCCCCTATAGTGAGTCGTATTACATGGTCATAGCTGTTTCCTGGCAGCTCTGGCCCGTGTCT
CAAAATCTCTGATGTTACATTGCACAAGATAAAAATATATCATCATGCCTCCTCTAGACCAGCCAGGACA
GAAATGCCTCGACTTCGCTGCTACCCAAGGTTGCCGGGTGACGCACACCGTGGAAACGGATGAAGGCACG
AACCCAGTGGACATAAGCCTGTTCGGTTCGTAAGCTGTAATGCAAGTAGCGTATGCGCTCACGCAACTGG
TCCAGAACCTTGACCGAACGCAGCGGTGGTAACGGCGCAGTGGCGGTTTTCATGGCTTGTTATGACTGTT
TTTTTGGGGTACAGTCTATGCCTCGGGCATCCAAGCAGCAAGCGCGTTACGCCGTGGGTCGATGTTTGAT
GTTATGGAGCAGCAACGATGTTACGCAGCAGGGCAGTCGCCCTAAAACAAAGTTAAACATTATGAGGGAA
GCGGTGATCGCCGAAGTATCGACTCAACTATCAGAGGTAGTTGGCGTCATCGAGCGCCATCTCGAACCGA
CGTTGCTGGCCGTACATTTGTACGGCTCCGCAGTGGATGGCGGCCTGAAGCCACACAGTGATATTGATTT
GCTGGTTACGGTGACCGTAAGGCTTGATGAAACAACGCGGCGAGCTTTGATCAACGACCTTTTGGAAACT
TCGGCTTCCCCTGGAGAGAGCGAGATTCTCCGCGCTGTAGAAGTCACCATTGTTGTGCACGACGACATCA
TTCCGTGGCGTTATCCAGCTAAGCGCGAACTGCAATTTGGAGAATGGCAGCGCAATGACATTCTTGCAGG
TATCTTCGAGCCAGCCACGATCGACATTGATCTGGCTATCTTGCTGACAAAAGCAAGAGAACATAGCGTT
GCCTTGGTAGGTCCAGCGGCGGAGGAACTCTTTGATCCGGTTCCTGAACAGGATCTATTTGAGGCGCTAA
ATGAAACCTTAACGCTATGGAACTCGCCGCCCGACTGGGCTGGCGATGAGCGAAATGTAGTGCTTACGTT
GTCCCGCATTTGGTACAGCGCAGTAACCGGCAAAATCGCGCCGAAGGATGTCGCTGCCGACTGGGCAATG
GAGCGCCTGCCGGCCCAGTATCAGCCCGTCATACTTGAAGCTAGACAGGCTTATCTTGGACAAGAAGAAG
ATCGCTTGGCCTCGCGCGCAGATCAGTTGGAAGAATTTGTCCACTACGTGAAAGGCGAGATCACCAAGGT
AGTCGGCAAATAACCCTCGAGCCACCCATGACCAAAATCCCTTAACGTGAGTTACGCGTCGTTCCACTGA
GCGTCAGACCCCGTAGAAAAGATCAAAGGATCTTCTTGAGATCCTTTTTTTCTGCGCGTAATCTGCTGCT
TGCAAACAAAAAAACCACCGCTACCAGCGGTGGTTTGTTTGCCGGATCAAGAGCTACCAACTCTTTTTCC
GAAGGTAACTGGCTTCAGCAGAGCGCAGATACCAAATACTGTTCTTCTAGTGTAGCCGTAGTTAGGCCAC
CACTTCAAGAACTCTGTAGCACCGCCTACATACCTCGCTCTGCTAATCCTGTTACCAGTGGCTGCTGCCA
GTGGCGATAAGTCGTGTCTTACCGGGTTGGACTCAAGACGATAGTTACCGGATAAGGCGCAGCGGTCGGG
CTGAACGGGGGGTTCGTGCACACAGCCCAGCTTGGAGCGAACGACCTACACCGAACTGAGATACCTACAG
CGTGAGCTATGAGAAAGCGCCACGCTTCCCGAAGGGAGAAAGGCGGACAGGTATCCGGTAAGCGGCAGGG
TCGGAACAGGAGAGCGCACGAGGGAGCTTCCAGGGGGAAACGCCTGGTATCTTTATAGTCCTGTCGGGTT
TCGCCACCTCTGACTTGAGCGTCGATTTTTGTGATGCTCGTCAGGGGGGCGGAGCCTATGGAAAAACGCC
AGCAACGCGGCCTTTTTACGGTTCCTGGCCTTTTGCTGGCCTTTTGCTCACATGTTCTTTCCTGCGTTAT
CCCCTGATTCTGTGGATAACCGTATTACCGCCTTTGAGTGAGCTGATACCGCTCGCCGCAGCCGAACGAC
CGAGCGCAGCGAGTCAGTGAGCGAGGAAGCGGAAGAGCGCCCAATACGCAAACCGCCTCTCCCCGCGCGT
TGGCCGATTCATTAATGCAGCTGGCACGACAGGTTTCCCGACTGGAAAGCGGGCAGTGAGCGCAACGCAA
TTAATACGCGTACCGCTAGCCAGGAAGAGTTTGTAGAAACGCAAAAAGGCCATCCGTCAGGATGGCCTTC
TGCTTAGTTTGATGCCTGGCAGTTTATGGCGGGCGTCCTGCCCGCCACCCTCCGGGCCGTTGCTTCACAA
CGTTCAAATCCGCTCCCGGCGGATTTGTCCTACTCAGGAGAGCGTTCACCGACAAACAACAGATAAAACG
AAAGGCCCAGTCTTCCGACTGAGCCTTTCGTTTTATTTGATGCCT
Features (pLannotate 1.2.2; 12 found; start..end, strand, type, name):
     38..74      -  CDS            lacZα (fragment): LacZα fragment of β-galactosidase; lacZ fragment
     91..186     +  protein_bind   attL3: mutant version of attL; recombination site for the Gateway® LR reaction LR Clonase™
    189..3953    +  CDS            ERBB2: ERBB2_HUMAN - Also known as HER2, MLN19, NEU, NGL. Experimental evidence at protein level: Swiss-Prot protein existence level 1. In the nucleus is involved in transcriptional regulation. Associates with the 5'-TCAAATTC-3' sequence in the PTGS2/COX-2 promoter and activates its transcription. Implicated in transcriptional activation of CDKN1A; the function involves STAT3 and SRC. Involved in the transcription of rRNA genes by RNA Pol I and enhances protein synthesis and cell growth. From Homo sapiens (Human).
   3958..4053    -  protein_bind   attL3: mutant version of attL; recombination site for the Gateway® LR reaction LR Clonase™
   4072..4090    -  promoter       T7 promoter: promoter for bacteriophage T7 RNA polymerase
   4280..4303    +  promoter       Pc promoter (fragment): intI1 (promoter lies within the coding sequence); class 1 integron promoter
   4479..4535    +  CDS            GmR (fragment): gentamycin acetyltransferase; aacC1; confers resistance to gentamycin
   4542..5333    +  CDS            SmR: aminoglycoside adenylyltransferase (Murphy, 1985); aadA; confers resistance to spectinomycin and streptomycin
   5426..6014    +  rep_origin     ori: high-copy-number ColE1/pMB1/pBR322/pUC origin of replication
   6197..6289    +  CDS            lacI (fragment): lac repressor; lacI; The lac repressor binds to the lac operator to inhibit transcription in E. coli. This inhibition can be relieved by adding lactose or isopropyl-β-D-thiogalactopyranoside (IPTG).
   6344..6371    -  terminator     rrnB T2 terminator: transcription terminator T2 from the E. coli rrnB gene
   6503..6546    +  terminator     rrnB T1 terminator: Escherichia coli rrnB; transcription terminator T1 from the E. coli rrnB gene
