[The description below was written by a language model from this plasmid's Addgene catalogue record, the feature table of its GenBank file and pLannotate feature annotations shown in this document.]
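Description:
pDONR223_ERBB2_p.D845A is a Gateway entry clone built on the Invitrogen pDONR223 backbone, carrying the human ERBB2 (HER2/neu) open reading frame with a D845A substitution. It is a bacterial propagation and shuttling plasmid rather than an expression vector. The record lists no promoter for the insert, and the only promoter near it is a T7 promoter that lies beyond the downstream recombination site and points back toward the insert. The plasmid replicates from a high-copy ColE1/pUC-type origin and is selected with spectinomycin through the aadA (SmR) aminoglycoside adenylyltransferase gene. Short fragments of an integron Pc promoter and a gentamicin-resistance gene sit just upstream of that marker. Two rrnB terminators (T1 and T2) and small lacZα and lacI remnants are also annotated in the backbone.

In the 6,555 nt full sequence, the ERBB2 coding region spans about 3.8 kb and is flanked on each side by an attL recombination site. The annotation software labels both as attL3, but they act as the pair of sites used in an LR Clonase reaction to move the ORF directionally into a chosen destination vector, which then supplies the promoter, tags and selection. The depositor describes the clone as "closed", meaning a stop codon immediately follows the insert, so it suits native or N-terminally tagged expression but not C-terminal fusions. The separately held 3,768 bp GenBank record covers only part of the plasmid and has no annotated features; its length roughly matches the insert.

The construct belongs to the Target Accelerator Plasmid Collection, associated with high-throughput phenotyping of somatic mutations in lung cancer. The functional consequence of D845A is not stated in the record.
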