Addgene plasmid #82905: pDONR223_ERBB2_p.D845A
Purpose: Gateway Donor vector containing ERBB2, part of the Target Accelerator Plasmid Collection.
Depositing lab: Jesse Boehm & Matthew Meyerson & David Root. Depositing organization: Broad Institute. Publication: High-throughput Phenotyping of Lung Cancer Somatic Mutations. Berger AH, Brooks AN, Wu X, Shrestha Y, Chouinard C, Piccioni F, Bagul M, Kamburov A, Imielinski M, Hogstrom L, Zhu C, Yang X, Pantel S, Sakai R, Watson J, Kaplan N, Campbell JD, Singh S, Root DE, Narayan R, Natoli T, Lahr DL, Tirosh I, Tamayo P, Getz G, Wong B, Doench J, Subramanian A, Golub TR, Meyerson M, Boehm JS. Cancer Cell. 2016 Aug 8;30(2):214-28. doi: 10.1016/j.ccell.2016.06.022. Epub 2016 Jul 28. PubMed 27478040.
Backbone
  Vector backbone: pDONR223
  Backbone manufacturer: Invitrogen
  Vector type: Gateway Entry vector
Growth in bacteria
  Bacterial resistance: Spectinomycin, 50 μg/mL
  Growth temperature: 37°C
  Growth strain: DH5alpha
  Copy number: High Copy
Gene/Insert
  Gene/Insert name: ERBB2
  Species: H. sapiens (human)
  Mutation: D845A
  GenBank ID: NM_004448
  Entrez Gene: ERBB2 (a.k.a. CD340, HER-2, HER-2/neu, HER2, MLN 19, MLN-19, NEU, NGL, TKR1, VSCN2, c-ERB-2, c-ERB2, p185(erbB2))
  Promoter: None
  Cloning method: Gateway Cloning
  Sequencing primers: 5′ M13pUC-fwd; 3′ M13-Rev
Terms and licenses: Academic/Nonprofit Terms; Industry Terms: Not Available to Industry
Depositor comments: CLOSED (stop codon immediately follows insert)
How to cite: pDONR223_ERBB2_p.D845A was a gift from Jesse Boehm & Matthew Meyerson & David Root (Addgene plasmid # 82905 ; http://n2t.net/addgene:82905 ; RRID:Addgene_82905)
