LOCUS       Exported 3768 bp ds-DNA linear SYN 07-SEP-2021
DEFINITION  Gateway Donor vector containing ERBB2, part of the Target
            Accelerator Plasmid Collection..
ACCESSION   .
VERSION     .
KEYWORDS    pDONR223_ERBB2_p.D845A
SOURCE      synthetic DNA construct
  ORGANISM  synthetic DNA construct
REFERENCE   1 (bases 1 to 3768)
  AUTHORS   Berger AH, Brooks AN, Wu X, Shrestha Y, Chouinard C, Piccioni F,
            Bagul M, Kamburov A, Imielinski M, Hogstrom L, Zhu C, Yang X, Pantel
            S, Sakai R, Watson J, Kaplan N, Campbell JD, Singh S, Root DE,
            Narayan R, Natoli T, Lahr DL, Tirosh I, Tamayo P, Getz G, Wong B,
            Doench J, Subramanian A, Golub TR, Meyerson M, Boehm JS
  TITLE     High-throughput Phenotyping of Lung Cancer Somatic Mutations.
  JOURNAL   Cancer Cell. 2016 Aug 8;30(2):214-28. doi:
            10.1016/j.ccell.2016.06.022. Epub 2016 Jul 28.
  PUBMED    27478040
REFERENCE   2 (bases 1 to 3768)
  AUTHORS   .
  TITLE     Direct Submission
  JOURNAL   Exported Sep 7, 2021 from SnapGene Server 1.1.58
            http://www.snapgene.com
FEATURES             Location/Qualifiers
     source          1..3768
                     /organism="synthetic DNA construct"
                     /mol_type="other DNA"
ORIGIN
        1 atggagctgg cggccttgtg ccgctggggg ctcctcctcg ccctcttgcc ccccggagcc
       61 gcgagcaccc aagtgtgcac cggcacagac atgaagctgc ggctccctgc cagtcccgag
      121 acccacctgg acatgctccg ccacctctac cagggctgcc aggtggtgca gggaaacctg
      181 gaactcacct acctgcccac caatgccagc ctgtccttcc tgcaggatat ccaggaggtg
      241 cagggctacg tgctcatcgc tcacaaccaa gtgaggcagg tcccactgca gaggctgcgg
      301 attgtgcgag gcacccagct ctttgaggac aactatgccc tggccgtgct agacaatgga
      361 gacccgctga acaataccac ccctgtcaca ggggcctccc caggaggcct gcgggagctg
      421 cagcttcgaa gcctcacaga gatcttgaaa ggaggggtct tgatccagcg gaacccccag
      481 ctctgctacc aggacacgat tttgtggaag gacatcttcc acaagaacaa ccagctggct
      541 ctcacactga tagacaccaa ccgctctcgg gcctgccacc cctgttctcc gatgtgtaag
      601 ggctcccgct gctggggaga gagttctgag gattgtcaga gcctgacgcg cactgtctgt
      661 gccggtggct gtgcccgctg caaggggcca ctgcccactg actgctgcca tgagcagtgt
      721 gctgccggct gcacgggccc caagcactct gactgcctgg cctgcctcca cttcaaccac
      781 agtggcatct gtgagctgca ctgcccagcc ctggtcacct acaacacaga cacgtttgag
      841 tccatgccca atcccgaggg ccggtataca ttcggcgcca gctgtgtgac tgcctgtccc
      901 tacaactacc tttctacgga cgtgggatcc tgcaccctcg tctgccccct gcacaaccaa
      961 gaggtgacag cagaggatgg aacacagcgg tgtgagaagt gcagcaagcc ctgtgcccga
     1021 gtgtgctatg gtctgggcat ggagcacttg cgagaggtga gggcagttac cagtgccaat
     1081 atccaggagt ttgctggctg caagaagatc tttgggagcc tggcatttct gccggagagc
     1141 tttgatgggg acccagcctc caacactgcc ccgctccagc cagagcagct ccaagtgttt
     1201 gagactctgg aagagatcac aggttaccta tacatctcag catggccgga cagcctgcct
     1261 gacctcagcg tcttccagaa cctgcaagta atccggggac gaattctgca caatggcgcc
     1321 tactcgctga ccctgcaagg gctgggcatc agctggctgg ggctgcgctc actgagggaa
     1381 ctgggcagtg gactggccct catccaccat aacacccacc tctgcttcgt gcacacggtg
     1441 ccctgggacc agctctttcg gaacccgcac caagctctgc tccacactgc caaccggcca
     1501 gaggacgagt gtgtgggcga gggcctggcc tgccaccagc tgtgcgcccg agggcactgc
     1561 tggggtccag ggcccaccca gtgtgtcaac tgcagccagt tccttcgggg ccaggagtgc
     1621 gtggaggaat gccgagtact gcaggggctc cccagggagt atgtgaatgc caggcactgt
     1681 ttgccgtgcc accctgagtg tcagccccag aatggctcag tgacctgttt tggaccggag
     1741 gctgaccagt gtgtggcctg tgcccactat aaggaccctc ccttctgcgt ggcccgctgc
     1801 cccagcggtg tgaaacctga cctctcctac atgcccatct ggaagtttcc agatgaggag
     1861 ggcgcatgcc agccttgccc catcaactgc acccactcct gtgtggacct ggatgacaag
     1921 ggctgccccg ccgagcagag agccagccct ctgacgtcca tcatctctgc ggtggttggc
     1981 attctgctgg tcgtggtctt gggggtggtc tttgggatcc tcatcaagcg acggcagcag
     2041 aagatccgga agtacacgat gcggagactg ctgcaggaaa cggagctggt ggagccgctg
     2101 acacctagcg gagcgatgcc caaccaggcg cagatgcgga tcctgaaaga gacggagctg
     2161 aggaaggtga aggtgcttgg atctggcgct tttggcacag tctacaaggg catctggatc
     2221 cctgatgggg agaatgtgaa aattccagtg gccatcaaag tgttgaggga aaacacatcc
     2281 cccaaagcca acaaagaaat cttagacgaa gcatacgtga tggctggtgt gggctcccca
     2341 tatgtctccc gccttctggg catctgcctg acatccacgg tgcagctggt gacacagctt
     2401 atgccctatg gctgcctctt agaccatgtc cgggaaaacc gcggacgcct gggctcccag
     2461 gacctgctga actggtgtat gcagattgcc aaggggatga gctacctgga ggatgtgcgg
     2521 ctcgtacaca gggcattggc cgctcggaac gtgctggtca agagtcccaa ccatgtcaaa
     2581 attacagact tcgggctggc tcggctgctg gacattgacg agacagagta ccatgcagat
     2641 gggggcaagg tgcccatcaa gtggatggcg ctggagtcca ttctccgccg gcggttcacc
     2701 caccagagtg atgtgtggag ttatggtgtg actgtgtggg agctgatgac ttttggggcc
     2761 aaaccttacg atgggatccc agcccgggag atccctgacc tgctggaaaa gggggagcgg
     2821 ctgccccagc cccccatctg caccattgat gtctacatga tcatggtcaa atgttggatg
     2881 attgactctg aatgtcggcc aagattccgg gagttggtgt ctgaattctc ccgcatggcc
     2941 agggaccccc agcgctttgt ggtcatccag aatgaggact tgggcccagc cagtcccttg
     3001 gacagcacct tctaccgctc actgctggag gacgatgaca tgggggacct ggtggatgct
     3061 gaggagtatc tggtacccca gcagggcttc ttctgtccag accctgcccc gggcgctggg
     3121 ggcatggtcc accacaggca ccgcagctca tctaccagga gtggcggtgg ggacctgaca
     3181 ctagggctgg agccctctga agaggaggcc cccaggtctc cactggcacc ctccgaaggg
     3241 gctggctccg atgtatttga tggtgacctg ggaatggggg cagccaaggg gctgcaaagc
     3301 ctccccacac atgaccccag ccctctacag cggtacagtg aggaccccac agtacccctg
     3361 ccctctgaga ctgatggcta cgttgccccc ctgacctgca gcccccagcc tgaatatgtg
     3421 aaccagccag atgttcggcc ccagccccct tcgccccgag agggccctct gcctgctgcc
     3481 cgacctgctg gtgccactct ggaaaggccc aagactctct ccccagggaa gaatggggtc
     3541 gtcaaagacg tttttgcctt tgggggtgcc gtggagaacc ccgagtactt gacaccccag
     3601 ggaggagctg cccctcagcc ccaccctcct cctgccttca gcccagcctt cgacaacctc
     3661 tattactggg accaggaccc accagagcgg ggggctccac ccagcacctt caaagggaca
     3721 cctacggcag agaacccaga gtacctgggt ctggacgtgc cagtgtga
//
